>Addgene plasmid #52006 | pcDNA3-5'UTR-MAVS-ORF1(KaganE49) | depositor partial sequence | sequence record 80214 | HindIII-insert-NotI
AAGCTTGCGGGAAGGGTCCTGGGCCCCGGGCGGCGGTCGCCAGGTCTCAGGGCCGGGGGTACCCGAGTCT
CGTTTCCTCTCAGTCCATCCACCCTTCGCAGGGCCAGAGCCCTCTCTCCAGAATCTGAGCAGCAATGCCG
TTTGCTGAAGACAAGACCTATAAGTATATCTGCCGCAATTTCAGCAATTTTTGCAATGTGGATGTTGTAG
AGATTCTGCCTTACCTGCCCTGCCTCACAGCAAGAGACCAGGATCGACTGCGGGCCACCTGCACACTCTC
AGGGAACCGGGACACCCTCTGGCATCTCTTCAATACCCTTCAGCGGCGGCCCGGCTGGGTGGAGTACTTC
ATTGCGGCACTGAGGGGCTGTGAGCTAGTTGATCTCGCGGACGAAGTGGCCTCTGTCTACGAGAGCTACC
AGCCTCGGACCTCGGACCGTCCCCCAGACCCACTGGAGCCACCGTCACTTCCTGCTGAGAGGCCAGGGCC
CCCCACACCTGCTGCGGCCCACAGCATCCCCTACAACAGCTGCAGAGAGAAGGAGCCAAGTTACCCCATG
CCTGTCCAGGAGACCCAGGCGCCAGAGTCCCCAGGAGAGAATTCAGAGCAAGCCCTGCAGACGCTCAGCC
CCAGAGCCATCCCAAGGAATCCAGATGGTGGCCCCCTGGAGTCCTCCTCTGACCTGGCAGCCCTCAGCCC
TCTGACCTCCAGCGGGCATCAGGAGAAGGACACAGAACTGGGCAGTACCCACACAGCAGGTGCGACCTCC
AGCCTCACACCATCCCGTGGGCCTGTGTCTCCATCTGTCTCCTTCCAGCCCCTGGCCCGTTCCACCCCCA
GGGCAAGCCGCTTGCCTGGACCCACAGGGTCAGTTGTATCTACTGGCACCTCCTTCTCCTCCTCATCCCC
TGGCTTGGCCTCTGCAGGGGCTGCAGAGGGTAAACAGGGTGCAGAGAGTGACCAGGCCGAGCCTATCATC
TGCTCCAGTGGGGCAGAGGCACCTGCCAACTCTCTGCCCTCCAAAGTGCCTACCACCTTGATGCCTGTGA
ACACAGTGGCCCTGAAAGTGCCTGCCAACCCAGCATCTGTCAGCACAGTGCCCTCCAAGTTGCCAACTAG
CTCAAAGCCCCCTGGTGCAGTGCCTTCTAATGCGCTCACCAATCCAGCACCATCCAAATTGCCCATCAAC
TCAACCCGTGCTGGCATGGTGCCATCCAAAGTGCCTACTAGCATGGTGCTCACCAAGGTGTCTGCCAGCA
CAGTCCCCACTGACGGGAGCAGCAGAAATGAGGAGACCCCAGCAGCTCCAACACCCGCCGGCGCCACTGG
AGGCAGCTCAGCCTGGCTAGACAGCAGCTTTGAGAATAGGGGCCTTGGGTCGGAGCTGAGTAAGCCTGGC
GTGCTGGCATCCCAGGTAGACAGCCCGTTCTCGGGCTGCTTCGAGGATCTTGCCATCAGTGCCAGCACCT
CCTTGGGCATGGGGCCCTGCCATGGCCCAGAGGAGAATGAGTATAAGTCCGAGGGCACCTTTGGGATCCA
CGTGGCTGAGAACCCCAGCATCCAGCTCCTGGAGGGCAACCCTGGGCCACCTGCGGACCCGGATGGCGGC
CCCAGGCCACAAGCCGACCGGAAGTTCCAGGAGAGGGAGGTGCCATGCCACAGGCCCTCACCTGGGGCTC
TGTGGCTCCAGGTGGCTGTGACAGGGGTGCTGGTAGTCACACTCCTGGTGGTGCTGTACCGGCGGCGTCT
GCACTAGGCGGCCGC
