>Addgene plasmid #52006 | pcDNA3-5'UTR-MAVS-ORF1(KaganE49) | addgene partial sequence | sequence record 81703 | CMV-F 5'-CGCAAATGGGCGGTAGGCGTG-3'
ACTAGAGAACCCACTGCTTACTGGCTTATCGAAATTAATACGACTCACTATAGGGAGACCCAAGCTTGCG
GGAAGGGTCCTGGGCCCCGGGCGGCGGTCGCCAGGTCTCAGGGCCGGGGGTACCCGAGTCTCGTTTCCTC
TCAGTCCATCCACCCTTCGCAGGGCCAGAGCCCTCTCTCCAGAATCTGAGCAGCAATGCCGTTTGCTGAA
GACAAGACCTATAAGTATATCTGCCGCAATTTCAGCAATTTTTGCAATGTGGATGTTGTAGAGATTCTGC
CTTACCTGCCCTGCCTCACAGCAAGAGACCAGGATCGACTGCGGGCCACCTGCACACTCTCAGGGAACCG
GGACACCCTCTGGCATCTCTTCAATACCCTTCAGCGGCGGCCCGGCTGGGTGGAGTACTTCATTGCGGCA
CTGAGGGGCTGTGAGCTAGTTGATCTCGCGGACGAAGTGGCCTCTGTCTACGAGAGCTACCAGCCTCGGA
CCTCGGACCGTCCCCCAGACCCACTGGAGCCACCGTCACTTCCTGCTGAGAGGCCAGGGCCCCCCACACC
TGCTGCGGCCCACAGCATCCCCTACAACAGCTGCAGAGAGAAGGAGCCAAGTTACCCCATGCCTGTCCAG
GAGACCCAGGCGCCAGAGTCCCCAGGAGAGAATTCAGAGCAAGCCCTGCAGACGCTCAGCCCCAGAGCCA
TCCCAAGGAATCCAGATGGTGGCCCCCTGGAGTCCTCCTCTGACCTGGCAGCCCTCAGCCCTCTGACCTC
CAGCGGGCATCAGGAGAAGGACACAGAACTGGGCAGTACCCACACAGCAGGTGCGACCTCCAGCCTCACA
CCATCCCGTGGGCCTGTGTCTCCATCTGTCTCCTTCCAGCCCCTGGCCCGTTCCACCCC
