>Addgene plasmid #52006 | pcDNA3-5'UTR-MAVS-ORF1(KaganE49) | addgene partial sequence | sequence record 81756 | BGH-rev 5'-TAGAAGGCACAGTCGAGG-3'
CTATAGAATAGGGCCCTCTAGATGCATGCTCGAGCGGCCGCCTAGTGCAGACGCCGCCGGTACAGCACCA
CCAGGAGTGTGACTACCAGCACCCCTGTCACAGCCACCTGGAGCCACAGAGCCCCAGGTGAGGGCCTGTG
GCATGGCACCTCCCTCTCCTGGAACTTCCGGTCGGCTTGTGGCCTGGGGCCGCCATCCGGGTCCGCAGGT
GGCCCAGGGTTGCCCTCCAGGAGCTGGATGCTGGGGTTCTCAGCCACGTGGATCCCAAAGGTGCCCTCGG
ACTTATACTCATTCTCCTCTGGGCCATGGCAGGGCCCCATGCCCAAGGAGGTGCTGGCACTGATGGCAAG
ATCCTCGAAGCAGCCCGAGAACGGGCTGTCTACCTGGGATGCCAGCACGCCAGGCTTACTCAGCTCCGAC
CCAAGGCCCCTATTCTCAAAGCTGCTGTCTAGCCAGGCTGAGCTGCCTCCAGTGGCGCCGGCGGGTGTTG
GAGCTGCTGGGGTCTCCTCATTTCTGCTGCTCCCGTCAGTGGGGACTGTGCTGGCAGACACCTTGGTGAG
CACCATGCTAGTAGGCACTTTGGATGGCACCATGCCAGCACGGGTTGAGTTGATGGGCAATTTGGATGGT
GCTGGATTGGTGAGCGCATTAGAAGGCACTGCACCAGGGGGCTTTGAGCTAGTTGGCAACTTGGAGGGCA
CTGTGCTGACAGATGCTGGGTTGGCAGGCACTTTCAGGGCCACTGTGTTCACAGGCATCAAGGTGGTAGG
CACTTTGGAGGGCAGAGAGTTGGCAGGTGCCTCTGCCCCACTGGAGCAGATGATAGGCTCGGCCTGGTCA
CTCTCTGCACCCTGTTTACCCTCTGCAGCCCCTGCAGAGGCCAAGCCAGGGGATGA
