[The description below was written by a language model from this plasmid's Addgene catalogue record.]
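Description:
pcDNA3-5'UTR-MAVS-ORF1(KaganE49) is a mammalian expression plasmid built on the pcDNA3 backbone, propagated in E. coli as a high-copy plasmid under ampicillin selection. No feature table accompanies the record, so individual backbone elements are not itemised. However, the listed sequencing primers (CMV forward and BGH reverse) fit the standard pcDNA3 layout, in which the insert sits between the CMV immediate-early promoter and the bovine growth hormone polyadenylation signal. pcDNA3 generally also carries a neomycin resistance cassette for selecting mammalian cells, though this is not stated here.

The insert is the human MAVS coding sequence together with its native 5' untranslated region. MAVS is the mitochondrial antiviral signalling adaptor that acts downstream of RIG-I-like receptors. The 5'UTR contains an upstream start codon, located 37 nucleotides before the start codon of full-length MAVS, which initiates a short upstream reading frame designated ORF1. In this construct that upstream start codon has been mutated to abolish ORF1 initiation. The plasmid was derived from a parental pcDNA3-5'UTR-MAVS construct with the unaltered leader. The cloning sites are not recorded, and no epitope tags or reporters are mentioned.

The associated study concerns the bicistronic nature of the MAVS transcript, from which alternative translation initiation produces a truncated variant as well as the full-length protein. In that context, the construct probably serves to test, by comparison with the wild-type 5'UTR parent, how the upstream ORF influences start-site choice and the relative expression of MAVS protein products in transfected mammalian cells. The record does not spell out this specific experimental use.
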