Addgene plasmid #52006: pcDNA3-5'UTR-MAVS-ORF1(KaganE49)
Purpose: Expresses the human MAVS CDS and contains the 5'UTR sequence with a mutation in the start codon 37 nt upstream of the FL MAVS start codon
Depositing lab: Jonathan Kagan. Depositing organization: Boston Children's Hospital. Publication: A Bicistronic MAVS Transcript Highlights a Class of Truncated Variants in Antiviral Immunity. Brubaker SW, Gauthier AE, Mills EW, Ingolia NT, Kagan JC. Cell. 2014 Feb 13;156(4):800-11. doi: 10.1016/j.cell.2014.01.021. PubMed 24529381.
Backbone
  Vector backbone: pcDNA3
  Vector type: Mammalian Expression
Growth in bacteria
  Bacterial resistance: Ampicillin, 100 μg/mL
  Growth temperature: 37°C
  Growth strain: DH5alpha
  Copy number: High Copy
Gene/Insert
  Gene/Insert name: 5utr-MAVS-ORF1mut
  Mutation: mutation removing the start codon for ORF1
  Cloning method: Restriction Enzyme; 5′ cloning site unknown (unknown if destroyed); 3′ cloning site unknown (unknown if destroyed)
  Sequencing primers: 5′ CMV-F; 3′ BGH-Rev
Terms and licenses: Academic/Nonprofit Terms; Industry Terms: Not Available to Industry
Depositor comments: Used pcDNA3-5'UTR-MAVS (ID 52005) as a template to make this plasmid.
How to cite: pcDNA3-5'UTR-MAVS-ORF1(KaganE49) was a gift from Jonathan Kagan (Addgene plasmid # 52006 ; http://n2t.net/addgene:52006 ; RRID:Addgene_52006)
